>Addgene plasmid #68357 | 5xgRNA: PTEN exon 5, p53 exon 8, SMAD4 exon 2, p53 exon 7, SMAD4 exon 9 probasin_mTQ2_FlpO | depositor full sequence | sequence record 122833 | 5xgRNA: PTEN exon 5, p53 exon 8, SMAD4 exon 2, p53 exon 7, SMAD4 exon 9 probasin_mTQ2_FlpO sequence 8362 bps
TCGCGCGTTTCGGTGATGACGGTGAAAACCTCTGACACATGCAGCTCCCGGAGACGGTCACAGCTTGTCT
GTAAGCGGATGCCGGGAGCAGACAAGCCCGTCAGGGCGCGTCAGCGGGTGTTGGCGGGTGTCGGGGCTGG
CTTAACTATGCGGCATCAGAGCAGATTGTACTGAGAGTGCACCATATGCGGTGTGAAATACCGCACAGAT
GCGTAAGGAGAAAATACCGCATCAGGCGCCATTCGCCATTCAGGCTGCGCAACTGTTGGGAAGGGCGATC
GGTGCGGGCCTCTTCGCTATTACGCCAGCTGGCGAAAGGGGGATGTGCTGCAAGGCGATTAAGTTGGGTA
ACGCCAGGGTTTTCCCAGTCACGACGTTGTAAAACGACGGCCAGTGAATTCAGATCTGATATCTCTAGAG
AAGTCGACGTTTAAAGTACCCTACAGTTGAAGTCGGAAGTTTACATACACTTAAGTTGGAGTCATTAAAA
CTCGTTTTTCAACTACTCCACAAATTTCTTGTTAACAAACAATAGTTTTGGCAAGTCAGTTAGGACATCT
ACTTTGTGCATGACACAAGTCATTTTTCCAACAATTGTTTACAGACAGATTATTTCACTTATAATTCACT
GTATCACAATTCCAGTGGGTCAGAAGTTTACATACACTAAGTTGACTGTGCCTTTAAACAGTCGCGAGAG
GGCCTATTTCCCATGATTCCTTCATATTTGCATATACGATACAAGGCTGTTAGAGAGATAATTGGAATTA
ATTTGACTGTAAACACAAAGATATTAGTACAAAATACGTGACGTAGAAAGTAATAATTTCTTGGGTAGTT
TGCAGTTTTAAAATTATGTTTTAAAATGGACTATCATATGCTTACCGTAACTTGAAAGTATTTCGATTTC
TTGGCTTTATATATCTTGTGGAAAGGACGAAACACCGCAGCAATTCACTGTAAAGCGTTTTAGAGCTAGA
AATAGCAAGTTAAAATAAGGCTAGTCCGTTATCAACTTGAAAAAGTGGCACCGAGTCGGTGCTTTTTTAC
CGGTGAGGGCCTATTTCCCATGATTCCTTCATATTTGCATATACGATACAAGGCTGTTAGAGAGATAATT
GGAATTAATTTGACTGTAAACACAAAGATATTAGTACAAAATACGTGACGTAGAAAGTAATAATTTCTTG
GGTAGTTTGCAGTTTTAAAATTATGTTTTAAAATGGACTATCATATGCTTACCGTAACTTGAAAGTATTT
CGATTTCTTGGCTTTATATATCTTGTGGAAAGGACGAAACACCGTGCGTGTTTGTGCCTGTCCGTTTTAG
AGCTAGAAATAGCAAGTTAAAATAAGGCTAGTCCGTTATCAACTTGAAAAAGTGGCACCGAGTCGGTGCT
TTTTTATCGATGAGGGCCTATTTCCCATGATTCCTTCATATTTGCATATACGATACAAGGCTGTTAGAGA
GATAATTGGAATTAATTTGACTGTAAACACAAAGATATTAGTACAAAATACGTGACGTAGAAAGTAATAA
TTTCTTGGGTAGTTTGCAGTTTTAAAATTATGTTTTAAAATGGACTATCATATGCTTACCGTAACTTGAA
AGTATTTCGATTTCTTGGCTTTATATATCTTGTGGAAAGGACGAAACACCGAAGGAGAAAAAAGATGAAT
GTTTTAGAGCTAGAAATAGCAAGTTAAAATAAGGCTAGTCCGTTATCAACTTGAAAAAGTGGCACCGAGT
CGGTGCTTTTTTGGTACCGAGGGCCTATTTCCCATGATTCCTTCATATTTGCATATACGATACAAGGCTG
TTAGAGAGATAATTGGAATTAATTTGACTGTAAACACAAAGATATTAGTACAAAATACGTGACGTAGAAA
GTAATAATTTCTTGGGTAGTTTGCAGTTTTAAAATTATGTTTTAAAATGGACTATCATATGCTTACCGTA
ACTTGAAAGTATTTCGATTTCTTGGCTTTATATATCTTGTGGAAAGGACGAAACACCGTGCAACAGCTCC
TGCATGGGTTTTAGAGCTAGAAATAGCAAGTTAAAATAAGGCTAGTCCGTTATCAACTTGAAAAAGTGGC
ACCGAGTCGGTGCTTTTTTGAGCTCGAGGGCCTATTTCCCATGATTCCTTCATATTTGCATATACGATAC
AAGGCTGTTAGAGAGATAATTGGAATTAATTTGACTGTAAACACAAAGATATTAGTACAAAATACGTGAC
GTAGAAAGTAATAATTTCTTGGGTAGTTTGCAGTTTTAAAATTATGTTTTAAAATGGACTATCATATGCT
TACCGTAACTTGAAAGTATTTCGATTTCTTGGCTTTATATATCTTGTGGAAAGGACGAAACACCGTCAAC
TCTCCAATGTCCACGTTTTAGAGCTAGAAATAGCAAGTTAAAATAAGGCTAGTCCGTTATCAACTTGAAA
AAGTGGCACCGAGTCGGTGCTTTTTTCTCGAGACTAGTTATGATAGCATCTTGTTCTTAGTCTTTTTCTT
AATAGGGACATAAAGCCCACAAATAAAAATATGCCTGAAGAATGGGACAGGCATTGGGCATTGTCCATGC
CTAGTAAAGTACTCCAAGAACCTATTTGTATACTAGATGACACAATGTAATAGTCATCATGTTTAAACAT
CTACCATTCCAGTTAAGAAAATATGATAGCATCTTGTTCTTAGTCTTTTTCTTAATAGGGACATAAAGCC
CACAAATAAAAATATGCCTGAAGAATGGGACAGGCATTGGGCATTGTCCATGCCTAGTAAAGTACTCCAA
GAACCTATTTGTATACTAGATGACACAATGTCAATGTCTGTGTACAACTGCCAACTGGGATGCAAGACAC
TGCCCATGCCAATCATCCTGAAAAGCAGCTATAAAAAGCAGGAAGCTACTCTGCACCTTGTCAGTGAGGT
CCAGATACCTACAGATTAATTAACCCGGGGCCACCATGGTGAGCAAGGGCGAGGAGCTGTTCACCGGGGT
GGTGCCCATCCTGGTCGAGCTGGACGGCGACGTAAACGGCCACAAGTTCAGCGTGTCCGGCGAGGGCGAG
GGCGATGCCACCTACGGCAAGCTGACCCTGAAGTTCATCTGCACCACCGGCAAGCTGCCCGTGCCCTGGC
CCACCCTCGTGACCACCCTGTCCTGGGGCGTGCAGTGCTTCGCCCGCTACCCCGACCACATGAAGCAGCA
CGACTTCTTCAAGTCCGCCATGCCCGAAGGCTACGTCCAGGAGCGCACCATCTTCTTCAAGGACGACGGC
AACTACAAGACCCGCGCCGAGGTGAAGTTCGAGGGCGACACCCTGGTGAACCGCATCGAGCTGAAGGGCA
TCGACTTCAAGGAGGACGGCAACATCCTGGGGCACAAGCTGGAGTACAACTACTTTAGCGACAACGTCTA
TATCACCGCCGACAAGCAGAAGAACGGCATCAAGGCCAACTTCAAGATCCGCCACAACATCGAGGACGGC
GGCGTGCAGCTCGCCGACCACTACCAGCAGAACACCCCCATCGGCGACGGCCCCGTGCTGCTGCCCGACA
ACCACTACCTGAGCACCCAGTCCAAGCTGAGCAAAGACCCCAACGAGAAGCGCGATCACATGGTCCTGCT
GGAGTTCGTGACCGCCGCCGGGATCACTCTCGGCATGGACGAGCTGTACAAGGTATACGGAAGCGGAGCT
ACTAACTTCAGCCTGCTGAAGCAGGCTGGAGACGTGGAGGAGAACCCTGGACCTGCTAGCATGGCTCCTA
AGAAGAAGAGGAAGGTGATGAGCCAGTTCGACATCCTGTGCAAGACCCCCCCCAAGGTGCTGGTGCGGCA
GTTCGTGGAGAGATTCGAGAGGCCCAGCGGCGAGAAGATCGCCAGCTGTGCCGCCGAGCTGACCTACCTG
TGCTGGATGATCACCCACAACGGCACCGCCATCAAGAGGGCCACCTTCATGAGCTACAACACCATCATCA
GCAACAGCCTGAGCTTCGACATCGTGAACAAGAGCCTGCAGTTCAAGTACAAGACCCAGAAGGCCACCAT
CCTGGAGGCCAGCCTGAAGAAGCTGATCCCCGCCTGGGAGTTCACCATCATCCCTTACAACGGCCAGAAG
CACCAGAGCGACATCACCGACATCGTGTCCAGCCTGCAGCTGCAGTTCGAGAGCAGCGAGGAGGCCGACA
AGGGCAACAGCCACAGCAAGAAGATGCTGAAGGCCCTGCTGTCCGAGGGCGAGAGCATCTGGGAGATCAC
CGAGAAGATCCTGAACAGCTTCGAGTACACCAGCAGGTTCACCAAGACCAAGACCCTGTACCAGTTCCTG
TTCCTGGCCACATTCATCAACTGCGGCAGGTTCAGCGACATCAAGAACGTGGACCCCAAGAGCTTCAAGC
TGGTGCAGAACAAGTACCTGGGCGTGATCATTCAGTGCCTGGTGACCGAGACCAAGACAAGCGTGTCCAG
GCACATCTACTTTTTCAGCGCCAGAGGCAGGATCGACCCCCTGGTGTACCTGGACGAGTTCCTGAGGAAC
AGCGAGCCCGTGCTGAAGAGAGTGAACAGGACCGGCAACAGCAGCAGCAACAAGCAGGAGTACCAGCTGC
TGAAGGACAACCTGGTGCGCAGCTACAACAAGGCCCTGAAGAAGAACGCCCCCTACCCCATCTTCGCTAT
CAAGAACGGCCCTAAGAGCCACATCGGCAGGCACCTGATGACCAGCTTTCTGAGCATGAAGGGCCTGACC
GAGCTGACAAACGTGGTGGGCAACTGGAGCGACAAGAGGGCCTCCGCCGTGGCCAGGACCACCTACACCC
ACCAGATCACCGCCATCCCCGACCACTACTTCGCCCTGGTGTCCAGGTACTACGCCTACGACCCCATCAG
CAAGGAGATGATCGCCCTGAAGGACGAGACCAACCCCATCGAGGAGTGGCAGCACATCGAGCAGCTGAAG
GGCAGCGCCGAGGGCAGCATCAGATACCCCGCCTGGAACGGCATCATCAGCCAGGAGGTGCTGGACTACC
TGAGCAGCTACATCAACAGGCGGATCTAAATGCATCAGCCATACCACATTTGTAGAGGTTTTACTTGCTT
TAAAAAACCTCCCACACCTCCCCCTGAACCTGAAACATAAAATGAATGCAATTGTTGTTGTTAACTTGTT
TATTGCAGCTTATAATGGTTACAAATAAAGCAATAGCATCACAAATTTCACAAATAAAGCATTTTTTTCA
CTGCATTCTAGTTGTGGTTTGTCCAAACTCATCAATGTATCTTAACGCGTAAATTGTAAGCGGGCCGGCC
ATATTTGTCACCGGACTGCGGCCGCGACTCTAGATCATAATCAGCCCGGGGGATCAGCCTCGACTGTGCC
TTCTAGTTGCCAGCCATCTGTTGTTTGCCCCTCCCCCGTGCCTTCCTTGACCCTGGAAGGTGCCACTCCC
ACTGTCCTTTCCTAATAAAATGAGGAAATTGCATCGCATTGTCTGAGTAGGTGTCATTCTATTCTGGGGG
GTGGGGTGGGGCAGGACAGCAAGGGGGAGGATTGGGAAGACAATAGCAGGCATGCTGGGGATGCGGTGGG
CTCTATGGAACCAGCTGGGGCGCGATAACTTCGTATAGGAGACTTTATACGAAGTTATGCGCCATTCTAG
TTGTGGTTTGTCCAAACTCATCAATGTATCTTATCATGTCTGGATCCCATCACAAAGCTCTGACCTCAAT
CCTATAGAAAGGAGGAATGAGCCAAAATTCACCCAACTTATTGTGGGAAGCTTGTGGAAGGCTACTCGAA
ATGTTTGACCCAAGTTAAACAATTTAAAGGCAATGCTACCAAATACTAATTGAGTGTATGTTAACTTCTG
ACCCACTGGGAATGTGATGAAAGAAATAAAAGCTGAAATGAATCATTCTCTCTACTATTATTCTGATATT
TCACATTCTTAAAATAAAGTGGTGATCCTAACTGACCTTAAGACAGGGAATCTTTACTCGGATTAAATGT
CAGGAATTGTGAAAAAGTGAGTTTAAATGTATTTGGCTAAGGTGTATGTAAACTTCCGACTTCAACTGTA
GGGGATCCTCTAGAGTCGACCTGCAGGCATGCAAGCTTGGCGTAATCATGGTCATAGCTGTTTCCTGTGT
GAAATTGTTATCCGCTCACAATTCCACACAACATACGAGCCGGAAGCATAAAGTGTAAAGCCTGGGGTGC
CTAATGAGTGAGCTAACTCACATTAATTGCGTTGCGCTCACTGCCCGCTTTCCAGTCGGGAAACCTGTCG
TGCCAGCTGCATTAATGAATCGGCCAACGCGCGGGGAGAGGCGGTTTGCGTATTGGGCGCTCTTCCGCTT
CCTCGCTCACTGACTCGCTGCGCTCGGTCGTTCGGCTGCGGCGAGCGGTATCAGCTCACTCAAAGGCGGT
AATACGGTTATCCACAGAATCAGGGGATAACGCAGGAAAGAACATGTGAGCAAAAGGCCAGCAAAAGGCC
AGGAACCGTAAAAAGGCCGCGTTGCTGGCGTTTTTCCATAGGCTCCGCCCCCCTGACGAGCATCACAAAA
ATCGACGCTCAAGTCAGAGGTGGCGAAACCCGACAGGACTATAAAGATACCAGGCGTTTCCCCCTGGAAG
CTCCCTCGTGCGCTCTCCTGTTCCGACCCTGCCGCTTACCGGATACCTGTCCGCCTTTCTCCCTTCGGGA
AGCGTGGCGCTTTCTCAATGCTCACGCTGTAGGTATCTCAGTTCGGTGTAGGTCGTTCGCTCCAAGCTGG
GCTGTGTGCACGAACCCCCCGTTCAGCCCGACCGCTGCGCCTTATCCGGTAACTATCGTCTTGAGTCCAA
CCCGGTAAGACACGACTTATCGCCACTGGCAGCAGCCACTGGTAACAGGATTAGCAGAGCGAGGTATGTA
GGCGGTGCTACAGAGTTCTTGAAGTGGTGGCCTAACTACGGCTACACTAGAAGGACAGTATTTGGTATCT
GCGCTCTGCTGAAGCCAGTTACCTTCGGAAAAAGAGTTGGTAGCTCTTGATCCGGCAAACAAACCACCGC
TGGTAGCGGTGGTTTTTTTGTTTGCAAGCAGCAGATTACGCGCAGAAAAAAAGGATCTCAAGAAGATCCT
TTGATCTTTTCTACGGGGTCTGACGCTCAGTGGAACGAAAACTCACGTTAAGGGATTTTGGTCATGAGAT
TATCAAAAAGGATCTTCACCTAGATCCTTTTAAATTAAAAATGAAGTTTTAAATCAATCTAAAGTATATA
TGAGTAAACTTGGTCTGACAGTTACCAATGCTTAATCAGTGAGGCACCTATCTCAGCGATCTGTCTATTT
CGTTCATCCATAGTTGCCTGACTCCCCGTCGTGTAGATAACTACGATACGGGAGGGCTTACCATCTGGCC
CCAGTGCTGCAATGATACCGCGAGACCCACGCTCACCGGCTCCAGATTTATCAGCAATAAACCAGCCAGC
CGGAAGGGCCGAGCGCAGAAGTGGTCCTGCAACTTTATCCGCCTCCATCCAGTCTATTAATTGTTGCCGG
GAAGCTAGAGTAAGTAGTTCGCCAGTTAATAGTTTGCGCAACGTTGTTGCCATTGCTACAGGCATCGTGG
TGTCACGCTCGTCGTTTGGTATGGCTTCATTCAGCTCCGGTTCCCAACGATCAAGGCGAGTTACATGATC
CCCCATGTTGTGCAAAAAAGCGGTTAGCTCCTTCGGTCCTCCGATCGTTGTCAGAAGTAAGTTGGCCGCA
GTGTTATCACTCATGGTTATGGCAGCACTGCATAATTCTCTTACTGTCATGCCATCCGTAAGATGCTTTT
CTGTGACTGGTGAGTACTCAACCAAGTCATTCTGAGAATAGTGTATGCGGCGACCGAGTTGCTCTTGCCC
GGCGTCAATACGGGATAATACCGCGCCACATAGCAGAACTTTAAAAGTGCTCATCATTGGAAAACGTTCT
TCGGGGCGAAAACTCTCAAGGATCTTACCGCTGTTGAGATCCAGTTCGATGTAACCCACTCGTGCACCCA
ACTGATCTTCAGCATCTTTTACTTTCACCAGCGTTTCTGGGTGAGCAAAAACAGGAAGGCAAAATGCCGC
AAAAAAGGGAATAAGGGCGACACGGAAATGTTGAATACTCATACTCTTCCTTTTTCAATATTATTGAAGC
ATTTATCAGGGTTATTGTCTCATGAGCGGATACATATTTGAATGTATTTAGAAAAATAAACAAATAGGGG
TTCCGCGCACATTTCCCCGAAAAGTGCCACCTGACGTCTAAGAAACCATTATTATCATGACATTAACCTA
TAAAAATAGGCGTATCACGAGGCCCTTTCGTC
Features (pLannotate 1.2.2; 30 found; start..end, strand, type, name):
    137..236     +  misc_feature   bom (fragment): basis of mobility region from pBR322
    242..399     -  CDS            lacZα (fragment): LacZα fragment of β-galactosidase; lacZ fragment
    698..938     +  promoter       U6 promoter: RNA polymerase III promoter for human U6 snRNA
    967..1042    +  misc_RNA       gRNA scaffold: guide RNA scaffold for the Streptococcus pyogenes CRISPR/Cas9 system
   1055..1295    +  promoter       U6 promoter: RNA polymerase III promoter for human U6 snRNA
   1324..1399    +  misc_RNA       gRNA scaffold: guide RNA scaffold for the Streptococcus pyogenes CRISPR/Cas9 system
   1412..1652    +  promoter       U6 promoter: RNA polymerase III promoter for human U6 snRNA
   1681..1756    +  misc_RNA       gRNA scaffold: guide RNA scaffold for the Streptococcus pyogenes CRISPR/Cas9 system
   1769..2009    +  promoter       U6 promoter: RNA polymerase III promoter for human U6 snRNA
   2038..2113    +  misc_RNA       gRNA scaffold: guide RNA scaffold for the Streptococcus pyogenes CRISPR/Cas9 system
   2126..2366    +  promoter       U6 promoter: RNA polymerase III promoter for human U6 snRNA
   2395..2470    +  misc_RNA       gRNA scaffold: guide RNA scaffold for the Streptococcus pyogenes CRISPR/Cas9 system
   2976..3692    +  CDS            mTurquoise2: mTurquoise2 is a basic (constitutively fluorescent) cyan fluorescent protein published in 2012, derived from Aequorea victoria. It is reported to be a rapidly-maturing monomer with very low acid sensitivity.
   3771..5067    +  CDS            FLPo (fragment): nuclear-targeted site-specific recombinase FLPo is a mouse codon-optimized fusion between the SV40 nuclear localization signal and a thermostable version of the Saccharomyces cerevisiae site-specific recombinase FLP. Recombination occurs at FRT sequences.
   5074..5150    +  CDS            large T antigen (fragment): large T antigen from SV40 (simian virus 40)
   5173..5294    +  polyA_signal   SV40 poly(A) signal: SV40 polyadenylation signal
   5384..5608    +  polyA_signal   bGH poly(A) signal: bovine growth hormone polyadenylation signal
   5625..5658    +  protein_bind   lox2272: Cre-mediated recombination occurs in the 8-bp core sequence (GGATACTT). lox2272 sites are compatible with each other, but incompatible with loxP or loxN sites (Lee and Saito, 1988). Cre recombinase
   5663..5716    +  polyA_signal   SV40 poly(A) signal (fragment): SV40 polyadenylation signal
   5717..5750    +  CDS            SB100X (fragment): hyperactive variant of the Sleeping Beauty transposase (Mátés et al., 2009)
   5750..5858    +  CDS            SB100X (fragment): hyperactive variant of the Sleeping Beauty transposase (Mátés et al., 2009)
   6091..6128    +  misc_feature   MCS (fragment): pUC18/19 multiple cloning site
   6165..6181    -  protein_bind   lac operator: The lac repressor binds to the lac operator to inhibit transcription in E. coli. This inhibition can be relieved by adding lactose or isopropyl-β-D-thiogalactopyranoside (IPTG). lac repressor encoded by lacI
   6189..6219    -  promoter       lac promoter: promoter for the E. coli lac operon
   6234..6255    -  protein_bind   CAP binding site: CAP binding activates transcription in the presence of cAMP. E. coli catabolite activator protein
   6268..6360    -  CDS            lacI (fragment): lac repressor; lacI; The lac repressor binds to the lac operator to inhibit transcription in E. coli. This inhibition can be relieved by adding lactose or isopropyl-β-D-thiogalactopyranoside (IPTG).
   6543..7131    -  rep_origin     ori: high-copy-number ColE1/pMB1/pBR322/pUC origin of replication
   7302..8162    -  CDS            AmpR: β-lactamase; bla; confers resistance to ampicillin, carbenicillin, and related antibiotics
   8163..8267    -  promoter       AmpR promoter: bla
   8362..35      +  CDS            rop (fragment) (across the origin): Rop protein, which maintains plasmids at low copy number; rop
