[The description below was written by a language model from this plasmid's Addgene catalogue record and pLannotate feature annotations shown in this document.]
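Description:
5xgRNA: PTEN exon 5, p53 exon 8, SMAD4 exon 2, p53 exon 7, SMAD4 exon 9 probasin_mTQ2_FlpO is a roughly 8.4 kb mammalian expression/CRISPR plasmid built on a pUC-type bacterial backbone. It is propagated in E. coli through a high-copy ColE1/pMB1-family origin and selected with ampicillin via the β-lactamase gene. Remnants of lacZα, the lac promoter/operator and a pUC multiple cloning site mark its cloning-vector ancestry.

The payload has two parts. The first is an array of five tandem guide RNA cassettes, each with its own human U6 RNA polymerase III promoter and a Streptococcus pyogenes Cas9 gRNA scaffold. The guides are directed against PTEN exon 5, p53 exons 8 and 7, and SMAD4 exons 2 and 9, so three tumour suppressor genes can be targeted at once. No Cas9 coding sequence is annotated, so the nuclease would have to be supplied separately. The second part is a synthetic probasin ARRx2 promoter, which the record describes as prostate specific but which is not picked up in the feature table. It drives the cyan fluorescent protein mTurquoise2 (called "blue" in the record) placed N-terminal to the codon-optimised, nuclear-targeted recombinase FlpO, followed by SV40 and bGH polyadenylation signals. The nature of the short linker between the two coding regions is not stated. FlpO acts at FRT sites, so expressing cells are fluorescently marked and can also undergo Flp-dependent recombination.

Downstream the annotation also detects a lox2272 site and short fragments matched to the SB100X Sleeping Beauty transposase, whose role the record does not explain. The design suggests multiplexed tumour suppressor disruption in prostate cells, though the record states no specific application.
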