Addgene plasmid #68357: 5xgRNA: PTEN exon 5, p53 exon 8, SMAD4 exon 2, p53 exon 7, SMAD4 exon 9 probasin_mTQ2_FlpO
Purpose: The prostate specific promoter controls expression of FlpO linked to a blue flourescent protein. gRNA towards PTEN ex5, p53 ex7 and 8, and SMAD4 ex2 and ex 9 are expressed by the U6 promoter.
Depositing lab: Jannik Elverløv-Jakobsen.
Backbone
  Vector backbone: Amp
  Backbone size w/o insert (bp): 2500
  Total vector size (bp): 8356
  Vector type: Mammalian Expression, CRISPR
Growth in bacteria
  Bacterial resistance: Ampicillin, 100 μg/mL
  Growth temperature: 37°C
  Growth strain: DH5alpha
  Copy number: High Copy
Gene/Insert 1
  Gene/Insert name: 5xgRNA: PTEN exon 5, p53 exon 8, SMAD4 exon 2, p53 exon 7, SMAD4 exon 9
  gRNA/shRNA sequence: PTEN exon 5, p53 exon 8, SMAD4 exon 2, p53 exon 7, SMAD4 exon 9
  Species: Synthetic
  Insert size (bp): 1059
  Promoter: U6
  Cloning method: Restriction Enzyme; 5′ cloning site NruI (unknown if destroyed); 3′ cloning site SpeI (unknown if destroyed)
  Sequencing primers: 5′ ttttggcaagtcagttaggaca; 3′ GGAATGGTAGATGTTTAAAC
Gene/Insert 2
  Gene/Insert name: FlpO recombinase
  gRNA/shRNA sequence: -----
  Species: Synthetic
  Insert size (bp): 1300
  Promoter: synthetic Probasin ARRx2
  Tag / fusion protein: mTurquoise2 (BFP) (N terminal on insert)
  Cloning method: Restriction Enzyme; 5′ cloning site SpeI (unknown if destroyed); 3′ cloning site PacI (unknown if destroyed)
  Sequencing primers: 5′ GGAATGGTAGATGTTTAAAC; 3′ aagtcgtgctgcttcatgtg
Terms and licenses: Academic/Nonprofit Terms; Industry Terms: Not Available to Industry
How to cite: 5xgRNA: PTEN exon 5, p53 exon 8, SMAD4 exon 2, p53 exon 7, SMAD4 exon 9 probasin_mTQ2_FlpO was a gift from Jannik Elverløv-Jakobsen (Addgene plasmid # 68357 ; http://n2t.net/addgene:68357 ; RRID:Addgene_68357)
