>Addgene plasmid #68357 | 5xgRNA: PTEN exon 5, p53 exon 8, SMAD4 exon 2, p53 exon 7, SMAD4 exon 9 probasin_mTQ2_FlpO | addgene partial sequence | sequence record 122238 | M13-F20 5'-TGTAAAACGACGGCCAGT-3'
GTACCCTACAGTTGAAGTCGGAAGTTTACATACACTTAAGTTGGAGTCATTAAAACTCGTTTTTCAACTA
CTCCACAAATTTCTTGTTAACAAACAATAGTTTTGGCAAGTCAGTTAGGACATCTACTTTGTGCATGACA
CAAGTCATTTTTCCAACAATTGTTTACAGACAGATTATTTCACTTATAATTCACTGTATCACAATTCCAG
TGGGTCAGAAGTTTACATACACTAAGTTGACTGTGCCTTTAAACAGTCGCGAGAGGGCCTATTTCCCATG
ATTCCTTCATATTTGCATATACGATACAAGGCTGTTAGAGAGATAATTGGAATTAATTTGACTGTAAACA
CAAAGATATTAGTACAAAATACGTGACGTAGAAAGTAATAATTTCTTGGGTAGTTTGCAGTTTTAAAATT
ATGTTTTAAAATGGACTATCATATGCTTACCGTAACTTGAAAGTATTTCGATTTCTTGGCTTTATATATC
TTGTGGAAAGGACGAAACACCGCAGCAATTCACTGTAAAGCGTTTTAGAGCTAGAAATAGCAAGTTAAAA
TAAGGCTAGTCCGTTATCAACTTGAAAAAGTGGCACCGAGTCGGTGCTTTTTTACCGGTGAGGGCCTATT
TCCCATGATTCCTTCATATTTGCATATACGATACAAGGCTGTTAGAGAGATAATTGGAATTAATTTGACT
GTAAACACAAAGATATTAGTACAAAATACGTGACGTAGAAAGTAATAATTTCTTGGGTAGTTTGCAGTTT
TAAAATTATGTTT
