>Addgene plasmid #68357 | 5xgRNA: PTEN exon 5, p53 exon 8, SMAD4 exon 2, p53 exon 7, SMAD4 exon 9 probasin_mTQ2_FlpO | addgene partial sequence | sequence record 122832 | C-ter-GFP 5'-CTCCTCGCCCTTGCTCAC-3'
TCTGGACCTCACTGACAAGGTGCAGAGTAGCTTCCTGCTTTTTATAGCTGCTTTTCAGGATGATTGGCAT
GGGCAGTGTCTTGCATCCCAGTTGGCAGTTGTACACAGACATTGACATTGTGTCATCTAGTATACAAATA
GGTTCTTGGAGTACTTTACTAGGCATGGACAATGCCCAATGCCTGTCCCATTCTTCAGGCATATTTTTAT
TTGTGGGCTTTATGTCCCTATTAAGAAAAAGACTAAGAACAAGATGCTATCATATTTTCTTAACTGGAAT
GGTAGATGTTTAAACATGATGACTATTACATTGTGTCATCTAGTATACAAATAGGTTCTTGGAGTACTTT
ACTAGGCATGGACAATGCCCAATGCCTGTCCCATTCTTCAGGCATATTTTTATTTGTGGGCTTTATGTCC
CTATTAAGAAAAAGACTAAGAACAAGATGCTATCATAACTAGTCTCGAGAAAAAAGCACCGACTCGGTGC
CACTTTTTCAAGTTGATAACGGACTAGCCTTATTTTAACTTGCTATTTCTAGCTCTAAAACGTGGACATT
GGAGAGTTGACGGTGTTTCGTCCTTTCCACAAGATATATAAAGCCAAGAAATCGAAATACTTTCAAGTTA
CGGTAAGCATATGATAGTCCATTTTAAAACATAATTTTAAAACTGCAAACTACCCAAGAAATTATTACTT
TCTACGTCACGTATTTTGTACTAATATCTTTGTGTTTACAGTCAAATTAATTCCAATTATCTCTCTAACA
GCCTTGTATCGTATATGCAAATATGAAGGAATCATGG
